Addgene plasmid #71044: pFOSGE_COF3G08
Purpose: Gateway entry clone
Depositing lab: Alexander Stark. Depositing organization: Research Institute of Molecular Pathology (IMP). Publication: Transcriptional regulators form diverse groups with context-dependent regulatory functions. Stampfel G, Kazmar T, Frank O, Wienerroither S, Reiter F, Stark A. Nature. 2015 Nov 9. doi: 10.1038/nature15545. PubMed 26550828.
Backbone
  Vector backbone: pDONR221
  Backbone manufacturer: Invitrogen
  Backbone size w/o insert (bp): 4762
  Vector type: Gateway entry vector
Growth in bacteria
  Bacterial resistance: Kanamycin, 50 μg/mL
  Growth temperature: 37°C
  Growth strain: DH5alpha
  Copy number: High Copy
Gene/Insert
  Gene/Insert name: Hrb98DE (alt names: FBgn0001215; CG9983, FBtr0085299)
  Species: D. melanogaster (fly)
  Insert size (bp): 1080
  Entrez Gene: Hrb98DE (a.k.a. Dmel_CG9983, CG9983, Dmel\CG9983, E7Delta6, HDP(P9), HRB98DE, HRB98DE/hrp38, Hrb1, Hrb98 de, Hrb98DE/Hrp38, Hrp38, Pen9, anon-E7Delta6, hnRNP A2/B1, hrb98 de, hrb98DE, hrp38, p9)
  Cloning method: Gateway Cloning
  Sequencing primers: 5′ M13-F20; 3′ M13R
Terms and licenses: Academic/Nonprofit Terms; Industry Terms: Not Available to Industry
How to cite: pFOSGE_COF3G08 was a gift from Alexander Stark (Addgene plasmid # 71044 ; http://n2t.net/addgene:71044 ; RRID:Addgene_71044)
