[The description below was written by a language model from this plasmid's Addgene catalogue record.]
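Description:
pFOSGE_COF3G08 is a Gateway entry clone built on the pDONR221 donor backbone, carrying the coding region of the Drosophila melanogaster gene Hrb98DE (also known as Hrp38 or CG9983, corresponding to transcript FBtr0085299). The recorded insert is about 1.1 kb and was introduced by Gateway recombination. In a standard pDONR221-derived entry clone, this reaction replaces the donor vector's counter-selection cassette and leaves the insert flanked by attL recombination sites, although no feature table is provided to confirm the exact junctions. The plasmid is maintained in E. coli as a high-copy replicon under kanamycin selection. M13 forward and reverse primer sites flanking the cloning region are used to sequence across the insert.

As an entry vector, the construct has no recorded promoter for expressing the insert in eukaryotic cells, and the record lists no tags, reporters or fusion partners. It also does not state whether the open reading frame retains its stop codon. The plasmid serves as a shuttle: an LR recombination reaction can move the Hrb98DE sequence into any compatible Gateway destination vector, which then supplies the promoter, tags or functional domains needed for a given experiment. Hrb98DE encodes a heterogeneous nuclear ribonucleoprotein of the hnRNP A2/B1 type. The clone's name and associated publication suggest it belongs to a larger collection of fly open reading frames assembled to study the context-dependent regulatory activities of transcriptional regulators and cofactors. The specific downstream assay for this clone is not given in the record.
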