>Addgene plasmid #71044 | pFOSGE_COF3G08 | depositor partial sequence | sequence record 126986 | insert
ATGGGTGGTCACGACAACTGGAACAATGGTCAAAATGAGGAGCAAGATGACTCCATCACCGAGCCGGAGC
ATATGCGCAAGCTGTTCATCGGTGGCTTGGACTACCGTACCACCGACGAGAACCTGAAGGCTCACTTCGA
GAAATGGGGCAACATCGTGGACGTGGTGGTCATGAAGGATCCGCGCACAAAGCGTTCCCGCGGATTCGGA
TTCATCACCTATTCCCACTCGAGCATGATTGATGAGGCGCAAAAGTCGCGTCCCCACAAGATCGACGGTC
GAGTGGTGGAGCCCAAGCGCGCCGTTCCCCGTCAGGACATTGATTCCCCGAATGCCGGAGCTACCGTAAA
GAAGCTCTTTGTTGGCGCCCTCAAGGACGACCATGATGAGCAGAGCATCCGCGACTACTTCCAGCACTTT
GGCAACATCGTCGACATCAACATCGTCATCGACAAGGAGACTGGCAAGAAACGCGGATTCGCCTTCGTCG
AGTTCGACGACTACGATCCCGTGGACAAAGTTGTGTTGCAAAAGCAGCATCAGCTGAATGGCAAAATGGT
GGACGTAAAGAAGGCCTTGCCCAAGCAGAATGACCAACAGGGAGGTGGCGGAGGACGCGGTGGTCCGGGA
GGTCGTGCCGGTGGAAACCGCGGAAACATGGGCGGTGGAAACTACGGCAACCAGAATGGTGGCGGCAACT
GGAACAACGGTGGCAACAACTGGGGCAACAACCGCGGGGGTAACGACAACTGGGGCAACAACAGCTTCGG
TGGTGGCGGCGGCGGCGGTGGTGGTTATGGCGGTGGCAACAACAGCTGGGGCAATAACAATCCGTGGGAC
AATGGCAATGGAGGCGGCAACTTTGGAGGCGGCGGCAACAATTGGAACAATGGTGGCAATGATTTTGGAG
GCTACCAGCAGAACTATGGCGGCGGTCCGCAGCGAGGTGGCGGCAACTTCAACAACAATCGCATGCAGCC
CTACCAAGGAGGTGGTGGATTCAAAGCAGGCGGTGGCAATCAAGGCAACTATGGCGGAAACAATCAGGGC
TTCAATAACGGTGGCAACAACCGCAGATAT
