>Addgene plasmid #71044 | pFOSGE_COF3G08 | addgene partial sequence | sequence record 131555 | M13-Rev 5'-CAGGAAACAGCTATGACC-3'
ATTTTATTTTGACTGATAGTGACCTGTTCGTTGCAACAAATTGATAAGCAATGCTTTCTTATAATGCCAA
CTTTGTACAAGAAAGCTGGGTCATATCTGCGGTTGTTGCCACCGTTATTGAAGCCCTGATTGTTTCCGCC
ATAGTTGCCTTGATTGCCACCGCCTGCTTTGAATCCACCACCTCCTTGGTAGGGCTGCATGCGATTGTTG
TTGAAGTTGCCGCCACCTCGCTGCGGACCGCCGCCATAGTTCTGCTGGTAGCCTCCAAAATCATTGCCAC
CATTGTTCCAATTGTTGCCGCCGCCTCCAAAGTTGCCGCCTCCATTGCCATTGTCCCACGGATTGTTATT
GCCCCAGCTGTTGTTGCCACCGCCATAACCACCACCGCCGCCGCCGCCACCACCGAAGCTGTTGTTGCCC
CAGTTGTCGTTACCCCCGCGGTTGTTGCCCCAGTTGTTGCCACCGTTGTTCCAGTTGCCGCCACCATTCT
GGTTGCCGTAGTTTCCACCGCCCATGTTTCCGCGGTTTCCACCGGCACGACCTCCCGGACCACCGCGTCC
TCCGCCACCTCCCTGTTGGTCATTCTGCTTGGGCAAGGCCTTCTTTACGTCCACCATTTTGCCATTCAGC
TGATGCTGCTTTTGCAACACAACTTTGTCCACGGGATCGTAGTCGTCGAACTCGACGAAGGCGAATCCGC
GTTTCTTGCCAGTCTCCTTGTCGATGACGATGTTGATGTCGACGATGTTGCC
